Addgene plasmid #30729: pCS2-F2-GTT-F3-GGC
Depositing lab: Nathan Lawson & Scot Wolfe. Depositing organization: University of Massachusetts, Worcester. Publication: Evaluation and application of modularly assembled zinc-finger nucleases in zebrafish. Zhu C, Smith T, McNulty J, Rayla AL, Lakshmanan A, Siekmann AF, Buffardi M, Meng X, Shin J, Padmanabhan A, Cifuentes D, Giraldez AJ, Look AT, Epstein JA, Lawson ND, Wolfe SA. Development. 2011 Oct;138(20):4555-64. 10.1242/dev.066779 PubMed 21937602.
Backbone
  Vector backbone: pCS2 (modified)
  Backbone size w/o insert (bp): 6141
  Vector type: mRNA production
Growth in bacteria
  Bacterial resistance: Ampicillin, 100 μg/mL
  Growth temperature: 37°C
  Growth strain: DH5alpha
  Growth instructions: XL1Blue
  Copy number: High Copy
Gene/Insert
  Gene/Insert name: F2 GTT, F3 GGC
  Insert size (bp): 267
  Tag / fusion protein: FLAG (N terminal on insert)
  Cloning method: Restriction Enzyme; 5′ cloning site KpnI (not destroyed); 3′ cloning site BamHI (not destroyed)
  Sequencing primers: 5′ SP6; 3′ attaaccctcactaaaggga
Terms and licenses: Academic/Nonprofit Terms; Industry Terms: Not Available to Industry
How to cite: pCS2-F2-GTT-F3-GGC was a gift from Nathan Lawson & Scot Wolfe (Addgene plasmid # 30729 ; http://n2t.net/addgene:30729 ; RRID:Addgene_30729)
