[The description below was written by a language model from this plasmid's Addgene catalogue record.]
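Description:
pCS2-F2-GTT-F3-GGC is a modified pCS2 plasmid classed as an mRNA-production vector: a template for making synthetic transcripts in vitro rather than a vector for direct delivery. It is maintained in E. coli as a high-copy plasmid under ampicillin selection. The backbone is listed at about 6.1 kb without the insert. The record does not give a feature table, so promoters, polyadenylation signals and origins are not explicitly documented. The use of an SP6 primer for 5′ sequencing is consistent with the SP6 promoter that pCS2-type vectors normally carry upstream of the cloning site to drive in vitro transcription.

The payload is a short insert of 267 bp named "F2 GTT, F3 GGC", cloned between KpnI and BamHI sites that both remain intact, with a FLAG epitope at the N-terminal side of the insert. The name indicates a two-finger zinc-finger module in which the finger at position 2 is assigned to the DNA triplet GTT and the finger at position 3 to GGC. This fits the associated work on modularly assembled zinc-finger nucleases in zebrafish. Because the flanking restriction sites are preserved, the module can presumably be excised or combined with other finger units to build arrays with chosen target specificities. The unusually large modified backbone may carry additional coding elements, such as a nuclease domain, but the record does not state this, nor whether a complete nuclease is encoded. The construct is best regarded as one member of an archive of zinc-finger modules for assembling custom nucleases whose mRNAs are used for targeted gene disruption in zebrafish.
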