>Addgene plasmid #30729 | pCS2-F2-GTT-F3-GGC | depositor partial sequence | sequence record 44765 | Author sequence
GGTACCCGCCCATATGCTTGCCCTGTCGAGTCCTGTGACCGCCGCTTCAGCCGTAGCGACAACCTCTTGG
AGCACATCCGGATTCACACAGGCCAGAAGCCCTTCCAGTGTCGCATCTGCATGAGGAACTTCAGCTTTAA
GTCGTCTCTCACCCGCCACATCCGCACCCACACAGGCGAGAAGCCTTTTGCATGCGACATCTGCGGCAGG
AAGTTCGCGGACCGTAGCCACCTCACCCGCCACACCAAGATCCACACAGGTGGATCC
