>Addgene plasmid #30729 | pCS2-F2-GTT-F3-GGC | addgene partial sequence | sequence record 44773 | SP6 5'-ATTTAGGTGACACTATAG-3'
ACTGCCACCATGGCTCCAAAGAAGAAGCGTAAGGTAGACTACAAAGACCATGACGGTGATTATAAAGATC
ATGACATCGATTACAAGGATGACGATGACAAGGGTACCCGCCCATATGCTTGCCCTGTCGAGTCCTGTGA
CCGCCGCTTCAGCCGTAGCGACAACCTCTTGGAGCACATCCGGATTCACACAGGCCAGAAGCCCTTCCAG
TGTCGCATCTGCATGAGGAACTTCAGCTTTAAGTCGTCTCTCACCCGCCACATCCGCACCCACACAGGCG
AGAAGCCTTTTGCATGCGACATCTGCGGCAGGAAGTTCGCGGACCGTAGCCACCTCACCCGCCACACCAA
GATCCACACAGGTGGATCCCAACTAGTCAAAAGTGAACTGGAGGAGAAGAAATCTGAACTTCGTCATAAA
TTGAAATATGTGCCTCATGAATATATTGAATTAATTGAAATTGCCAGAAATTCCACTCAGGATAGAATTC
TTGAAATGAAGGTAATGGAATTTTTTATGAAAGTTTATGGATATAGAGGTAAACATTTGGGTGGATCAAG
GAAACCGGACGGAGCAATTTATACTGTCGGATCTCCTATTGATTACGGTGTGATCGTGGATACTAAAGCT
TATAGCGGAGGTTATAATCTGCCAATTGGCCAAGCAGATGAAATGCAAGACTATGTCGAAGAAAATCAAA
CACGAAACAAACATATCAACCCTAATGAATGGTGGAAAGTCTATCCATCTTCTGTAACGGAATTTAAGTT
TTTATTTGTGAGTGGTCACTTTAAAGGAAACTACAAAGCTCAGCTTACACGATTAAATCATATCACTAAT
TGTAATGGAGCTGTTCTTAGTGTAGAAGAGCTTTTAATTGGTGGAGAAATG
